Addgene plasmid #205225: pHTC_O3
Purpose: part of Bactoneuron DF4, expresses mTagBFP2
Depositing lab: Sangram Bagh. Depositing organization: Saha Institute of Nuclear Physics. Publication: A Logically Reversible Double Feynman Gate with Molecular Engineered Bacteria Arranged in an Artificial Neural Network-Type Architecture. Srivastava R, Bagh S. ACS Synth Biol. 2023 Jan 20;12(1):51-60. doi: 10.1021/acssynbio.2c00520. Epub 2022 Nov 16. PubMed 36384003.
Backbone
  Vector backbone: pZ
  Backbone size w/o insert (bp): 2000
  Total vector size (bp): 2698
  Vector type: Bacterial Expression
Growth in bacteria
  Bacterial resistance: Chloramphenicol, 25 μg/mL
  Growth temperature: 37°C
  Growth strain: DH5alpha
  Copy number: High Copy
Gene/Insert
  Gene/Insert name: mTagBFP2
  Insert size (bp): 711
Terms and licenses: Academic/Nonprofit Terms; Industry Terms: Not Available to Industry
How to cite: pHTC_O3 was a gift from Sangram Bagh (Addgene plasmid # 205225 ; http://n2t.net/addgene:205225 ; RRID:Addgene_205225)
