[The description below was written by a language model from this plasmid's Addgene catalogue record and pLannotate feature annotations shown in this document.]
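Description:
pHTC_O3 is a small bacterial expression plasmid built on a pZ-series backbone and propagated in E. coli under chloramphenicol selection. The catalogue lists a total size of about 2.7 kb, while the sequenced record is 2,780 nt. Selection comes from a chloramphenicol acetyltransferase gene driven by its native cat promoter and followed by the phage lambda t0 terminator. The annotated replication origin is p15A, with a short fragment matching the RSF origin nearby. p15A is generally regarded as a medium-copy origin that is compatible with ColE1-type plasmids, whereas the catalogue entry lists the plasmid as high copy. The record does not resolve this discrepancy.

The payload is the monomeric blue fluorescent protein mTagBFP2 (711 bp), annotated as a TagBFP coding sequence on the reverse strand that spans the numbering origin of the circular record. An rrnB T1 terminator in the same orientation lies just downstream of it. Two tet operator (tetO) fragments sit immediately upstream of the reporter on the same strand, which suggests a TetR-repressible promoter. No promoter for the reporter is annotated, and neither its identity nor any other operators it may carry are stated. No tetR gene is annotated on this plasmid, so any repressor would have to be supplied by the host strain or a co-resident plasmid.

According to the deposit, the construct forms part of "Bactoneuron DF4", one of the engineered bacterial units arranged in an artificial neural network-type architecture to implement a logically reversible double Feynman gate. Blue fluorescence from mTagBFP2 presumably serves as an output signal.
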