Features (pLannotate 1.2.2; 9 found; start..end, strand, type, name):
    629..646     -  protein_bind   tet operator (fragment): tetO; bacterial operator O2 for the tetR and tetA genes tetracycline repressor TetR
    653..670     -  protein_bind   tet operator (fragment): tetO; bacterial operator O2 for the tetR and tetA genes tetracycline repressor TetR
    877..979     +  promoter       cat promoter: promoter of the E. coli cat gene encoding chloramphenicol acetyltransferase
    980..1639    +  CDS            CmR: chloramphenicol acetyltransferase; cat; confers resistance to chloramphenicol
   1660..1754    +  terminator     lambda t0 terminator: transcription terminator from phage lambda
   1868..2413    +  rep_origin     p15A ori: Plasmids containing the medium-copy-number p15A origin of replication can be propagated in E. coli cells that contain a second plasmid with the ColE1 origin.
   2501..2556    +  rep_origin     RSF ori (fragment): Plasmids containing the RSF 1030 origin of replication can be propagated in E. coli cells that contain additional plasmids with compatible origins.
   2582..2668    -  terminator     rrnB T1 terminator: Escherichia coli rrnB; transcription terminator T1 from the E. coli rrnB gene
   2680..601     -  CDS            TagBFP (across the origin): monomeric blue fluorescent protein mammalian codon-optimized
>Addgene plasmid #205225 | pHTC_O3 | addgene full sequence | sequence record 422490 | Addgene NGS Result
TTTCCAGTCTGTAGTCCACATAGTAGACGCCAGGCATCTTGAGGTTCTTAGCGGGTTTCTTGGATCTATA
TGTGGTCTTGGCGTTTGCGATCAGATGGCTCCCGCCCACGAGCTTCAGGGCCATGTCGTTTCTGCCTTCC
AGGCCGCCGTCAGCGGGGTACAGCGTCTCGGTGAAGGCCTCCCAGCCGAGTGTTTTCTTCTGCATCACAG
GGCCGTTGGATGTGAAGTTCACCCCTCTGATCTTGACGTTGTAGATGAGGCAGCCGTCCTGGAGGCTGGT
GTCCTGGGTAGCGGTCAGCACGCCCCCGTCTTCGTATGTGGTGACTCTCTCCCATGTGAAGCCCTCAGGG
AAGGACTGCTTGAAGAAGTCGGGGATGCCCTGGGTGTGGTTGATGAAGGTCTTGCTGCCGTAGAGGAAGC
TAGTAGCCAGGATGTCGAAGGCGAAGGGGAGAGGGCCGCCCTCGACCACCTTGATTCTCATGGTCTGGGT
GCCCTCGTAGGGCTTGCCTTCGCCCTCGGATGTGCACTTGAAGTGATGGTTGTCCACGGTGCCCTCCATG
TACAGCTTCATGTGCATGTTCTCCTTAATCAGCTCGCTCATGGTACCTTTCTCCTCTTTAATGAATTCCT
CTATCACTGATAGGGAATCATCCTCTATCACTGATAGGGAATCATCTATCACCGCCAGAGGTAATCATCT
ATCACCGCCAGAGGTATTTATTCGACTATATATCACCGCCAGAGGTACGTAAACCTGTACGATCCTACAG
GTCTCGAGGTGAAGACGAAAGGGCCTCGTGATACGCCTATTTTTATAGGTTAATGTCATGATAATAATGG
TTTCTTAGACGTCGATATCTGGCGAAAATGAGACGTTGATCGGCACGTAAGAGGTTCCAACTTTCACCAT
AATGAAATAAGATCACTACCGGGCGTATTTTTTGAGTTATCGAGATTTTCAGGAGCTAAGGAAGCTAAAA
TGGAGAAAAAAATCACTGGATATACCACCGTTGATATATCCCAATGGCATCGTAAAGAACATTTTGAGGC
ATTTCAGTCAGTTGCTCAATGTACCTATAACCAGACCGTTCAGCTGGATATTACGGCCTTTTTAAAGACC
GTAAAGAAAAATAAGCACAAGTTTTATCCGGCCTTTATTCACATTCTTGCCCGCCTGATGAATGCTCATC
CGGAATTCCGTATGGCAATGAAAGACGGTGAGCTGGTGATATGGGATAGTGTTCACCCTTGTTACACCGT
TTTCCATGAGCAAACTGAAACGTTTTCATCGCTCTGGAGTGAATACCACGACGATTTCCGGCAGTTTCTA
CACATATATTCGCAAGATGTGGCGTGTTACGGTGAAAACCTGGCCTATTTCCCTAAAGGGTTTATTGAGA
ATATGTTTTTCGTCTCAGCCAATCCCTGGGTGAGTTTCACCAGTTTTGATTTAAACGTGGCCAATATGGA
CAACTTCTTCGCCCCCGTTTTCACCATGGGCAAATATTATACGCAAGGCGACAAGGTGCTGATGCCGCTG
GCGATTCAGGTTCATCATGCCGTTTGTGATGGCTTCCATGTCGGCAGAATGCTTAATGAATTACAACAGT
ACTGCGATGAGTGGCAGGGCGGGGCGTAATTTGATATCGAGCTCGCTTGGACTCCTGTTGATAGATCCAG
TAATGACCTCAGAACTCCATCTGGATTTGTTCAGAACGCTCGGTTGCCGCCGGGCGTTTTTTATTGGTGA
GAATCCAAGCACTAGTAACAACTTATATCGTATGGGGCTGACTTCAGGTGCTACATTTGAAGAGATAAAT
TGCACTGAAATCTAGAAATATTTTATCTGATTAATAAGATGATCTTCTTGAGATCGTTTTGGTCTGCGCG
TAATCTCTTGCTCTGAAAACGAAAAAACCGCCTTGCAGGGCGGTTTTTCGAAGGTTCTCTGAGCTACCAA
CTCTTTGAACCGAGGTAACTGGCTTGGAGGAGCGCAGTCACCAAAACTTGTCCTTTCAGTTTAGCCTTAA
CCGGCGCATGACTTCAAGACTAACTCCTCTAAATCAATTACCAGTGGCTGCTGCCAGTGGTGCTTTTGCA
TGTCTTTCCGGGTTGGACTCAAGACGATAGTTACCGGATAAGGCGCAGCGGTCGGACTGAACGGGGGGTT
CGTGCATACAGTCCAGCTTGGAGCGAACTGCCTACCCGGAACTGAGTGTCAGGCGTGGAATGAGACAAAC
GCGGCCATAACAGCGGAATGACACCGGTAAACCGAAAGGCAGGAACAGGAGAGCGCACGAGGGAGCCGCC
AGGGGGAAACGCCTGGTATCTTTATAGTCCTGTCGGGTTTCGCCACCACTGATTTGAGCGTCAGATTTCG
TGATGCTTGTCAGGGGGGCGGAGCCTATGGAAAAACGGCTTTGCCGCGGCCCTCTCACTTCCCTGTTAAG
TATCTTCCTGGCATCTTCCAGGAAATCTCCGCCCCGTTCGTAAGCCATTTCCGCTCGCCGCAGTCGAACG
ACCGAGCGTAGCGAGTCAGTGAGCGAGGAAGCGGAATATATCCCTAGGTCTAGGGCGGCGGATTTGTCCT
ACTCAGGAGAGCGTTCACCGACAAACAACAGATAAAACGAAAGGCCCAGTCTTTCGACTGAGCCTTTCGT
TTTATTTGATGCCTCTAGATTAATTAAGCTTGTGCCCCAGTTTGCTAGGGAGGTCGCAGTATCTGGCCAC
TGCCACCTCGTGCTGCTCGACGTAGGTCTCGTTGTTGGCCTCCTTGATTC
